Addgene plasmid #53107: pME18ST-d5-HT1A
Purpose: Expression of Drosophila 5-HT1A
Depositing lab: Leslie Vosshall. Depositing organization: Rockefeller University. Publication: Small molecule drug screening in Drosophila identifies the 5HT2A receptor as a feeding modulation target. Gasque G, Conway S, Huang J, Rao Y, Vosshall LB. Sci Rep. 2013;3:srep02120. doi: 10.1038/srep02120. PubMed 23817146.
Backbone
  Vector backbone: pME18ST
Growth in bacteria
  Bacterial resistance: Ampicillin, 100 μg/mL
  Growth temperature: 37°C
  Growth strain: DH5alpha
  Copy number: Unknown
Gene/Insert
  Gene/Insert name: 5HT1A (alt name: Serotonin receptor 1A)
  Species: D. melanogaster (fly)
  Entrez Gene: 5-HT1A (a.k.a. Dmel_CG16720, 5-HT-dro2A, 5-HT1ADro, 5-HT[1A]Dro, 5-HT[[1ADro]], 5-HT[[1A]], 5-HT[[1A]]DRO, 5HT-R2A, 5HT-dro2A, 5HT-drp[[2A]], 5HT1A, 5HT[[1ADro]], 5htdro2a, CG16720, DRO2A, Dm5HTdro2A, Dmel\CG16720, d5-HT1A)
  Cloning method: Restriction Enzyme; 5′ cloning site XhoI (not destroyed); 3′ cloning site NotI (not destroyed)
  Sequencing primers: 5′ pcDL-F (5'-GTTGCCTTTACTTCTAGGCCT-3'); 3′ SV40pA-R (5'-GAAATTTGTGATGCTATTGC-3')
Terms and licenses: Academic/Nonprofit Terms; Industry Terms: Not Available to Industry
Depositor comments: Note that this plasmid has a few differences from the Entrez Genbank reference sequence for Drosophila 5-HT1A. It was cloned from transgenic fly that has UAS-d5-HT1A (Bloomington #27630) and can be considered a functional variant. Plasmid can be directly used for expression in HEK cells. Insert cloned into the NotI and XhoI sites. Has a vertebrate Kozak sequence (GCCACC) immediately upstream of the ATG.
How to cite: pME18ST-d5-HT1A was a gift from Leslie Vosshall (Addgene plasmid # 53107 ; http://n2t.net/addgene:53107 ; RRID:Addgene_53107)
