[The description below was written by a language model from this plasmid's Addgene catalogue record.]
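Description:
pME18ST-d5-HT1A is a mammalian expression plasmid built on the pME18ST backbone that carries the coding sequence of the Drosophila melanogaster serotonin receptor 1A (5-HT1A, CG16720). It is propagated in E. coli under ampicillin selection; the copy number is listed as unknown, and the record names neither the bacterial origin of replication nor any marker for selection in mammalian cells.

The receptor insert sits between XhoI (5′) and NotI (3′) sites, both of which remain intact, so the open reading frame can be excised or replaced. A vertebrate Kozak consensus lies immediately upstream of the start codon to favour efficient translation initiation in mammalian cells. The promoter is not stated. The recommended sequencing primers, a pcDL-type forward primer and a reverse primer in an SV40 polyadenylation signal, suggest an expression cassette of the pcDL/SRα family ending in an SV40 polyA, but this is an inference and not a documented feature. No epitope tags or reporters are recorded.

The depositor notes that the insert was amplified from a transgenic fly line carrying a UAS-d5-HT1A transgene and differs at a few positions from the GenBank reference sequence; it is regarded as a functional variant. The plasmid can be used directly for expression in HEK cells. This suits it to heterologous studies of the fly receptor, in keeping with the associated work on small-molecule screening and serotonin receptor targets that modulate feeding in Drosophila.
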