>Addgene plasmid #53107 | pME18ST-d5-HT1A | addgene partial sequence | sequence record 83593 | pcDL-F 5'-GTTGCCTTTACTTCTAGGCCT-3'
AAGCTGCGGAATTCCGGAATTTCCTCGAGGCCACCATGGCGCACGAGACCAGCTTTAATGATGCGCTTGA
CTACATTTACATAGCGAACAGCATGAATGACAGGGCCTTTCTGATAGCCGAACCGCATCCCGAACAGCCG
AATGTCGATGGTCAGGACCAGGACGACGCGGAGCTGGAGGAGCTGGAAGACATGGCGGTCACGGACGATG
GACAGCTGGAGGATACAAATAACAACAACAACAGCAAGCGCTACTACAGCTCCGGTAAAAGACGAGCGGA
TTTCATAGGCACCCTGGCGCTGAAGCCACCGCCCACCGATGCGAACACCACCACCACCACCGCCGGCTCA
CCACTGGCCACCGCCGCTTTGGCTGCGGCAGCCGCCAGTGCCTCGGTGGCGGCAGCGGCTGCCAGGATCA
CCGCCAAGGCGGCACACAGGGCACTGACCACCAAGCAGGATGCCACATCCACGCCAGCATCCTCTCCAGC
CCTCCAACTGATCGACATGGACAATAACTACACGAATGTCGCAGTCGGACTGGGTGCCATGCTGCTAAAT
GACACGCTCCTCCTCGAAGGCAACGATTCCAGTTTGTTCGGCGAGATGCTTGCCAACCGGAGTGGCCAAC
TGGATCTGATCAACGGCACTGGCGGCCTCAATGTGACCACCAGCAAAGTGGCCGAAGACGATTTTACGCA
GCTGCTGCGAATGGCCGTCACATCGGTGCTGCTCGGTCTAATGATACTGGTCACCATAATTGGCAATGTC
TTTGTCATAGCGGCCATTATCCTGGAGCGGAATCTACAAAACGTGGCCAACTACCTGGTGGCCTCATTGG
CAGTGGCCGATCTCTTCGTGGCCTGCCTAGTAATGCCCCTAGGAGCTGTATACGAGATCAGCCAAGGCTG
GATACTTGGTCCGGAATTGTGCGATATCTGGACGTCGTGCGATGTCCTCTGCTGCACTGCCTCGATTTTG
CATCTGGTGGCCATTGCCGTCGATCGTTACTGGGCGGTCACCAATATAGATTACATCCACTCGCG
