>Addgene plasmid #53107 | pME18ST-d5-HT1A | addgene partial sequence | sequence record 83597 | SV40pA-R 5'-GAAATTTGTGATGCTATTGC-3'
TTATAAGCTGCAATAAACAAGTTAACAACAACAATTGCATTCATTTTATGTTTCAGGTTCAGGGGGAGGT
GTGGGAGGTTTTTTCTCTAGACTAGTCTAGCGGCCGCCTAGAGCTTCCCGCTGCGGTAGTGGACTGGTCG
GTGGCCGCCGAAGAGGATGCGCTTGAAGGCCTGTCGGAACTCCGGACTGAAGATGGTGTAGATAACCGGA
TTGAGGGTAGAGTTGAAGTAGCCCAGCCAAAGGAAGAGCGAGGCAACGGAATCGCTGATCTGGCAGGCGG
CACAGAGCGGCATGGTCAGTGCCATGACGAAGAAGGGCAGCCAGCAGACGACGAAGGCGCCGGTGATGAT
GGCCAGCGTCTTGGCCGCCTTCCGTTCCCTTTTGGCCTCCAGGGTCTCCTTTCGCTTGTTCACTTTCTGC
ATCGGATTGGCGATGCTGGAGAGTTGCTGCTGCTGCTGGTGCGCCTGCTGATGCGGCTGCTGCTGCGGGG
TCGTCGGTTGTCGGCTACGTGGCTCTGGTGTCGATGGGGATTCGTTGGCGGTGCCGCATAGCGGATGCGA
CTGGTTGCAGCTCGTCAGCGTGCTGGTTTTGGCCGTCATCGGTCCAGCGGCGGCGGCGGCGATTCCAACT
CCCTGCGATGTTGGCGTTTGTGGCGATAGCGCTGATATCGACGTAATTGTGGTGGCATTTGACGTACTGG
CCCCACCTCCACCGCCGGATTTAACCGATTTCTGCAGCTGCTGCACTTGTTCGAGCTGCTGTTGCAACTG
CGGATCCTCCAGGACCTCCACCCCGTTGGCCTTGCATTGGTCCTCCGACTCGTTGGTGCCTGCCGCTGTC
GTTGCTGATGTTGCGGTTGTGGGCTGCGGGCCAACCTGCTCGTCCTGGTCCACTAGCTCCTCGCGATCCT
CCTGCTCCCCGTGTTCTGGTCGCTGGCCATCGTCCTCTTGCCTGCCCGATGGGGCCATTCCGTTGACAGC
GGCTGAGGATTTGGCGGTGGACTTGCCCTGCTGCTTGGCCAGCGCAACCAGGTGCGATACGGTGGCTATC
TGGTTGCCAGAAGTGCTGGGTGCCTCGACGCCTGCC
